>Addgene plasmid #143135 | TFORF1579 | addgene full sequence | sequence record 397845 | Addgene NGS Result
TTAATGTAGTCTTATGCAATACTCTTGTAGTCTTGCAACATGGTAACGATGAGTTAGCAACATGCCTTAC
AAGGAGAGAAAAAGCACCGTGCATGCCGATTGGTGGAAGTAAGGTGGTACGATCGTGCCTTATTAGGAAG
GCAACAGACGGGTCTGACATGGATTGGACGAACCACTGAATTGCCGCATTGCAGAGATATTGTATTTAAG
TGCCTAGCTCGATACATAAACGGGTCTCTCTGGTTAGACCAGATCTGAGCCTGGGAGCTCTCTGGCTAAC
TAGGGAACCCACTGCTTAAGCCTCAATAAAGCTTGCCTTGAGTGCTTCAAGTAGTGTGTGCCCGTCTGTT
GTGTGACTCTGGTAACTAGAGATCCCTCAGACCCTTTTAGTCAGTGTGGAAAATCTCTAGCAGTGGCGCC
CGAACAGGGACTTGAAAGCGAAAGGGAAACCAGAGGAGCTCTCTCGACGCAGGACTCGGCTTGCTGAAGC
GCGCACGGCAAGAGGCGAGGGGCGGCGACTGGTGAGTACGCCAAAAATTTTGACTAGCGGAGGCTAGAAG
GAGAGAGATGGGTGCGAGAGCGTCAGTATTAAGCGGGGGAGAATTAGATCGCGATGGGAAAAAATTCGGT
TAAGGCCAGGGGGAAAGAAAAAATATAAATTAAAACATATAGTATGGGCAAGCAGGGAGCTAGAACGATT
CGCAGTTAATCCTGGCCTGTTAGAAACATCAGAAGGCTGTAGACAAATACTGGGACAGCTACAACCATCC
CTTCAGACAGGATCAGAAGAACTTAGATCATTATATAATACAGTAGCAACCCTCTATTGTGTGCATCAAA
GGATAGAGATAAAAGACACCAAGGAAGCTTTAGACAAGATAGAGGAAGAGCAAAACAAAAGTAAGACCAC
CGCACAGCAAGCGGCCGCTGATCTTCAGACCTGGAGGAGGAGATATGAGGGACAATTGGAGAAGTGAATT
ATATAAATATAAAGTAGTAAAAATTGAACCATTAGGAGTAGCACCCACCAAGGCAAAGAGAAGAGTGGTG
CAGAGAGAAAAAAGAGCAGTGGGAATAGGAGCTTTGTTCCTTGGGTTCTTGGGAGCAGCAGGAAGCACTA
TGGGCGCAGCGTCAATGACGCTGACGGTACAGGCCAGACAATTATTGTCTGGTATAGTGCAGCAGCAGAA
CAATTTGCTGAGGGCTATTGAGGCGCAACAGCATCTGTTGCAACTCACAGTCTGGGGCATCAAGCAGCTC
CAGGCAAGAATCCTGGCTGTGGAAAGATACCTAAAGGATCAACAGCTCCTGGGGATTTGGGGTTGCTCTG
GAAAACTCATTTGCACCACTGCTGTGCCTTGGAATGCTAGTTGGAGTAATAAATCTCTGGAACAGATTTG
GAATCACACGACCTGGATGGAGTGGGACAGAGAAATTAACAATTACACAAGCTTAATACACTCCTTAATT
GAAGAATCGCAAAACCAGCAAGAAAAGAATGAACAAGAATTATTGGAATTAGATAAATGGGCAAGTTTGT
GGAATTGGTTTAACATAACAAATTGGCTGTGGTATATAAAATTATTCATAATGATAGTAGGAGGCTTGGT
AGGTTTAAGAATAGTTTTTGCTGTACTTTCTATAGTGAATAGAGTTAGGCAGGGATATTCACCATTATCG
TTTCAGACCCACCTCCCAACCCCGAGGGGACCCATGCATTGCATCTCAATTAGTCAGCAACCAGGTGTGG
AAAGTCCCCAGGCTCCCCAGCAGGCAGAAGTATGCAAAGCATGCGTCTCAATTAGTCAGCAACCATAGTC
CCGCCCCTAACTCCGCCCATCCCGCCCCTAACTCCGCCCAGTTCCGCCCATTCTCCGCCCCATGGCTGAC
TAATTTTTTTTATTTATGCAGAGGCCGAGGCCGCCTCGGCCTCTGAGCTATTCCAGAAGTAGTGAGGAGG
CTTTTTTGGAGGCCTAGGCTTTTGCAAAAAGCTTTCTAGAGGTACCACCGGAGCTTACCATGACCGAGTA
CAAGCCCACGGTGCGCCTCGCCACCCGCGACGACGTCCCCAGGGCCGTACGCACCCTCGCCGCCGCGTTC
GCCGACTACCCCGCCACGCGCCACACCGTCGATCCGGACCGCCACATCGAGCGGGTCACCGAGCTGCAAG
AACTCTTCCTCACGCGCGTCGGGCTCGACATCGGCAAGGTGTGGGTCGCGGACGACGGCGCCGCCGTGGC
GGTCTGGACCACGCCGGAGAGCGTCGAAGCGGGGGCGGTGTTCGCCGAGATCGGCCCGCGCATGGCCGAG
TTGAGCGGTTCCCGGCTGGCCGCGCAGCAACAGATGGAAGGCCTCCTGGCGCCGCACCGGCCCAAGGAGC
CCGCGTGGTTCCTGGCCACCGTCGGCGTCTCGCCCGACCACCAGGGCAAGGGTCTGGGCAGCGCCGTCGT
GCTCCCCGGAGTGGAGGCGGCCGAGCGCGCCGGGGTGCCCGCCTTCCTGGAGACCTCCGCGCCCCGCAAC
CTCCCCTTCTACGAGCGGCTCGGCTTCACCGTCACCGCCGACGTCGAGGTGCCCGAAGGACCGCGCACCT
GGTGCATGACCCGCAAGCCCGGTGCCAGTTAACGAATTCTAGATCTTGAGACAAATGGCAGTATTCATCC
ACAATTTTAAAAGAAAAGGGGGGATTGGGGGGTACAGTGCAGGGGAAAGAATAGTAGACATAATAGCAAC
AGACATACAAACTAAAGAATTACAAAAACAAATTACAAAAATTCAAAATTTTCGGGTTTATTACAGGGAC
AGCAGAGATCCACTTTGGCGCCGGCTCGAGGCCTGCAGGTGCAAAGATGGATAAAGTTTTAAACAGAGAG
GAATCTTTGCAGCTAATGGACCTTCTAGGTCTTGAAAGGAGTGGGAATTGGCTCCGGTGCCCGTCAGTGG
GCAGAGCGCACATCGCCCACAGTCCCCGAGAAGTTGGGGGGAGGGGTCGGCAATTGAACCGGTGCCTAGA
GAAGGTGGCGCGGGGTAAACTGGGAAAGTGATGTCGTGTACTGGCTCCGCCTTTTTCCCGAGGGTGGGGG
AGAACCGTATATAAGTGCAGTAGTCGCCGTGAACGTTCTTTTTCGCAACGGGTTTGCCGCCAGAACACAG
GTAAGTGCCGTGTGTGGTTCCCGCGGGCCTGGCCTCTTTACGGGTTATGGCCCTTGCGTGCCTTGAATTA
CTTCCACCTGGCTGCAGTACGTGATTCTTGATCCCGAGCTTCGGGTTGGAAGTGGGTGGGAGAGTTCGAG
GCCTTGCGCTTAAGGAGCCCCTTCGCCTCGTGCTTGAGTTGAGGCCTGGCCTGGGCGCTGGGGCCGCCGC
GTGCGAATCTGGTGGCACCTTCGCGCCTGTCTCGCTGCTTTCGATAAGTCTCTAGCCATTTAAAATTTTT
GATGACCTGCTGCGACGCTTTTTTTCTGGCAAGATAGTCTTGTAAATGCGGGCCAAGATCTGCACACTGG
TATTTCGGTTTTTGGGGCCGCGGGCGGCGACGGGGCCCGTGCGTCCCAGCGCACATGTTCGGCGAGGCGG
GGCCTGCGAGCGCGGCCACCGAGAATCGGACGGGGGTAGTCTCAAGCTGGCCGGCCTGCTCTGGTGCCTG
GCCTCGCGCCGCCGTGTATCGCCCCGCCCTGGGCGGCAAGGCTGGCCCGGTCGGCACCAGTTGCGTGAGC
GGAAAGATGGCCGCTTCCCGGCCCTGCTGCAGGGAGCTCAAAATGGAGGACGCGGCGCTCGGGAGAGCGG
GCGGGTGAGTCACCCACACAAAGGAAAAGGGCCTTTCCGTCCTCAGCCGTCGCTTCATGTGACTCCACGG
AGTACCGGGCGCCGTCCAGGCACCTCGATTAGTTCTCGAGCTTTTGGAGTACGTCGTCTTTAGGTTGGGG
GGAGGGGTTTTATGCGATGGAGTTTCCCCACACTGAGTGGGTGGAGACTGAAGTTAGGCCAGCTTGGCAC
TTGATGTAATTCTCCTTGGAATTTGCCCTTTTTGAGTTTGGATCTTGGTTCATTCTCAAGCCTCAGACAG
TGGTTCAAAGTTTTTTTCTTCCATTTCAGGTGTCGTGAGGCTAGCACCGCCACCATGCTGGAAAACTACG
AGAACCTGGCCTCAGTAGGACATCACCTGTTCCAACCCAGTGTGATCTATTGGCTGGAGCAGGAAGAGGA
GTTGAGGGCAGGGCGGAGAGCAGTTCTCCAAGAATGGCGACTTAAAACCAAAGGGCCAGCACTTCGGCAG
GATAGATCTTGGTTCAGAGCATCAAATGAGACACAGACGGCAAGAAGCCACAATGGAGGGCAGCTCTGTG
ACCGCACGCAGTGTGGAGAAGCTTTCAGTGAACACTCAGGCCTCAGCACACACGTGAGAACTCAAAATAC
AGGAGACAGTTGTGTGTCTAATCATTATGAAAGGGACTTTTTTATTCCATGCCAGAAAACCTTGTTCAAA
ATTGGAGAGCAGTTTTCCGTGTTGGGTCAGTGTGGAAAAGCCTTCAGCTCTACTCCAAATGTTGTTTCCC
AGCAAGCATGCACTCGGGACAGATCTCTTGACTACAGCAGCTGTGGGGAAGTGTTCCTTAATCAGTCATA
CCTTCAGGCACGTGCGGGAAGTCACAACGGAGAAGAAACATGGAAATGGAAGCCGTGTGGGAAAGCTCTA
ACTCACTCCATGGGCTGCGCCACACCTGTTGAAATGCATGCCGTCAGGAATCCCCACGTATGTAGGGAAT
GTGGGAAGGCCTTTAGGTACACTGCCTACCTTACTGGTCGCGTGCAAGTCCACCCTGGGGAAAAGCCCTG
TGAATTGGAAGAATGTGGAAAAGCCTCCCCTGTTTCTTCCAGCCTAACTCAACATGTAAGAATTCATGCT
GCAGAGAAACCCTGTGAATGTAAAGAATGCGGAAAAGCCTTCACTGGACTCTCAGGTCTTTCTAAACACG
TCCAAACAGACCCTGGACAGAAGCCCTATGAATGTAAGGACTGTGGGAAAGCCTGCGGTGGGTTTTATCT
ACTGAATGAGCATGGAAAAACTCACACGAGGGAGAAGCCCTTTGCATGTGTGGTTTGCGGAAAATATTTT
AGAAATTCCTCATGCCTTAATAATCATGTTCGAATTCACACTGGAATAAAACCCTATACATGCAGCTACT
GTGGGAAGGCCTTCACTGTGCGCTGTGGCCTTACTAGACACGTACGAACACACACGGGCGAGAAGCCATA
CACGTGTAAGGACTGCGGGAAAGCCTTCTGTACATCCTCGGGCCTTACTGAGCATGTAAGGACTCACACT
GGAGAGAAACCATATGAATGTAAAGATTGTGGGAAATCCTTCACTGTTTCTTCAAGCCTGACTGAGCACG
CGAGAATCCATACCGGAGAGAAACCCTACGAATGTAAGCAGTGTGGCAAAGCCTTCACAGGGCGCTCAGG
CCTCACTAAACACATGCGGACACACACCGGGGAGAAGCCCTATGAATGTAAGGACTGTGGGAAAGCCTAC
AATAGGGTTTATCTACTGAATGAGCATGTGAAAACTCACACAGAGGAGAAGCCCTTTATATGTACGGTAT
GCAGGAAATCCTTCAGAAATTCCTCGTGCCTGAATAAGCACATTCAGATTCACACTGGAATAAAACCTTA
TGAATGTAAGGACTGTGGGAAAACATTCACTGTTTCTTCGAGCCTAACCGAGCACATACGAACTCACACT
GGAGAGAAACCTTATGAATGTAAAGTATGCGGAAAGGCCTTCACCACATCCTCACACCTTATCGTGCACA
TAAGAACCCACACCGGTGAGAAACCCTACATATGTAAGGAGTGTGGGAAAGCCTTTGCTTCCTCCTCACA
CCTTATCGAACACAGAAGGACTCACACAGGAGAGAAACCTTACATATGTAACGAGTGTGGGAAAGCCTTC
CGTGCCTCCTCTCACCTGCATAAACATGGAAGAATTCACACTGGGCAGAAACCCTATAAATGTAAGGAAT
GTGGGAAAGCATACAATAGGTTTTATCTACTAAAAGAACATTTAAAAACTTACACTGAAGAGCAGGTTTT
TGTATGTAAGGACTGTGGAAAATCTTTTAAGAATTCCTCATGCCTTAACCATCACACTCAAATTCACACT
GATGAGAAACCTTTCTAGTAATGAACTAGTCCGTAACTTGAAAGTATTTCGATTTCTTGGCTTTATATAT
CTTGTGGAAAGGACGATCTTGGTCCTACGCAATTGTACCTACGCGTTAAGTCGACAATCAACCTCTGGAT
TACAAAATTTGTGAAAGATTGACTGGTATTCTTAACTATGTTGCTCCTTTTACGCTATGTGGATACGCTG
CTTTAATGCCTTTGTATCATGCTATTGCTTCCCGTATGGCTTTCATTTTCTCCTCCTTGTATAAATCCTG
GTTGCTGTCTCTTTATGAGGAGTTGTGGCCCGTTGTCAGGCAACGTGGCGTGGTGTGCACTGTGTTTGCT
GACGCAACCCCCACTGGTTGGGGCATTGCCACCACCTGTCAGCTCCTTTCCGGGACTTTCGCTTTCCCCC
TCCCTATTGCCACGGCGGAACTCATCGCCGCCTGCCTTGCCCGCTGCTGGACAGGGGCTCGGCTGTTGGG
CACTGACAATTCCGTGGTGTTGTCGGGGAAATCATCGTCCTTTCCTTGGCTGCTCGCCTGTGTTGCCACC
TGGATTCTGCGCGGGACGTCCTTCTGCTACGTCCCTTCGGCCCTCAATCCAGCGGACCTTCCTTCCCGCG
GCCTGCTGCCGGCTCTGCGGCCTCTTCCGCGTCTTCGCCTTCGCCCTCAGACGAGTCGGATCTCCCTTTG
GGCCGCCTCCCCGCGTCGACTTTAAGACCAATGACTTACAAGGCAGCTGTAGATCTTAGCCACTTTTTAA
AAGAAAAGGGGGGACTGGAAGGGCTAATTCACTCCCAACGAAGACAAGATCTGCTTTTTGCTTGTACTGG
GTCTCTCTGGTTAGACCAGATCTGAGCCTGGGAGCTCTCTGGCTAACTAGGGAACCCACTGCTTAAGCCT
CAATAAAGCTTGCCTTGAGTGCTTCAAGTAGTGTGTGCCCGTCTGTTGTGTGACTCTGGTAACTAGAGAT
CCCTCAGACCCTTTTAGTCAGTGTGGAAAATCTCTAGCAGTACGTATAGTAGTTCATGTCATCTTATTAT
TCAGTATTTATAACTTGCAAAGAAATGAATATCAGAGAGTGAGAGGAACTTGTTTATTGCAGCTTATAAT
GGTTACAAATAAAGCAATAGCATCACAAATTTCACAAATAAAGCATTTTTTTCACTGCATTCTAGTTGTG
GTTTGTCCAAACTCATCAATGTATCTTATCATGTCTGGCTCTAGCTATCCCGCCCCTAACTCCGCCCATC
CCGCCCCTAACTCCGCCCAGTTCCGCCCATTCTCCGCCCCATGGCTGACTAATTTTTTTTATTTATGCAG
AGGCCGAGGCCGCCTCGGCCTCTGAGCTATTCCAGAAGTAGTGAGGAGGCTTTTTTGGAGGCCTAGGGAC
GTACCCAATTCGCCCTATAGTGAGTCGTATTACGCGCGCTCACTGGCCGTCGTTTTACAACGTCGTGACT
GGGAAAACCCTGGCGTTACCCAACTTAATCGCCTTGCAGCACATCCCCCTTTCGCCAGCTGGCGTAATAG
CGAAGAGGCCCGCACCGATCGCCCTTCCCAACAGTTGCGCAGCCTGAATGGCGAATGGG
[124 nt withheld, positions 7760-7883]
C
[91 nt withheld, positions 7885-7975]
A
[49 nt withheld, positions 7977-8025]
CCTTTGACGTTGGAGTCCACGTTCTTT
[37 nt withheld, positions 8053-8089]
ACCCTATCTCGGTCTATTCTTTTGATTTATAAGGGATTTTGCCGATTTCGGCCTATTGGTTAAAAAATGA
GCTGATTTAACAAAAATTTAACGCGAATTTTAACAAAATATTAACGCTTACAATTTAGGTGGCACTTTTC
GGGGAAATGTGCGCGGAACCCCTATTTGTTTATTTTTCTAAATACATTCAAATATGTATCCGCTCATGAG
ACAATAACCCTGATAAATGCTTCAATAATATTGAAAAAGGAAGAGTATGAGTATTCAACATTTCCGTGTC
GCCCTTATTCCCTTTTTTGCGGCATTTTGCCTTCCTGTTTTTGCTCACCCAGAAACGCTGGTGAAAGTAA
AAGATGCTGAAGATCAGTTGGGTGCACGAGTGGGTTACATCGAACTGGATCTCAACAGCGGTAAGATCCT
TGAGAGTTTTCGCCCCGAAGAACGTTTTCCAATGATGAGCACTTTTAAAGTTCTGCTATGTGGCGCGGTA
TTATCCCGTATTGACGCCGGGCAAGAGCAACTCGGTCGCCGCATACACTATTCTCAGAATGACTTGGTTG
AGTACTCACCAGTCACAGAAAAGCATCTTACGGATGGCATGACAGTAAGAGAATTATGCAGTGCTGCCAT
AACCATGAGTGATAACACTGCGGCCAACTTACTTCTGACAACGATCGGAGGACCGAAGGAGCTAACCGCT
TTTTTGCACAACATGGGGGATCATGTAACTCGCCTTGATCGTTGGGAACCGGAGCTGAATGAAGCCATAC
CAAACGACGAGCGTGACACCACGATGCCTGTAGCAATGGCAACAACGTTGCGCAAACTATTAACTGGCGA
ACTACTTACTCTAGCTTCCCGGCAACAATTAATAGACTGGATGGAGGCGGATAAAGTTGCAGGACCACTT
CTGCGCTCGGCCCTTCCGGCTGGCTGGTTTATTGCTGATAAATCTGGAGCCGGTGAGCGTGGGTCTCGCG
GTATCATTGCAGCACTGGGGCCAGATGGTAAGCCCTCCCGTATCGTAGTTATCTACACGACGGGGAGTCA
GGCAACTATGGATGAACGAAATAGACAGATCGCTGAGATAGGTGCCTCACTGATTAAGCATTGGTAACTG
TCAGACCAAGTTTACTCATATATACTTTAGATTGATTTAAAACTTCATTTTTAATTTAAAAGGATCTAGG
TGAAGATCCTTTTTGATAATCTCATGACCAAAATCCCTTAACGTGAGTTTTCGTTCCACTGAGCGTCAGA
CCCCGTAGAAAAGATCAAAGGATCTTCTTGAGATCCTTTTTTTCTGCGCGTAATCTGCTGCTTGCAAACA
AAAAAACCACCGCTACCAGCGGTGGTTTGTTTGCCGGATCAAGAGCTACCAACTCTTTTTCCGAAGGTAA
CTGGCTTCAGCAGAGCGCAGATACCAAATACTGTTCTTCTAGTGTAGCCGTAGTTAGGCCACCACTTCAA
GAACTCTGTAGCACCGCCTACATACCTCGCTCTGCTAATCCTGTTACCAGTGGCTGCTGCCAGTGGCGAT
AAGTCGTGTCTTACCGGGTTGGACTCAAGACGATAGTTACCGGATAAGGCGCAGCGGTCGGGCTGAACGG
GGGGTTCGTGCACACAGCCCAGCTTGGAGCGAACGACCTACACCGAACTGAGATACCTACAGCGTGAGCT
ATGAGAAAGCGCCACGCTTCCCGAAGGGAGAAAGGCGGACAGGTATCCGGTAAGCGGCAGGGTCGGAACA
GGAGAGCGCACGAGGGAGCTTCCAGGGGGAAACGCCTGGTATCTTTATAGTCCTGTCGGGTTTCGCCACC
TCTGACTTGAGCGTCGATTTTTGTGATGCTCGTCAGGGGGGCGGAGCCTATGGAAAAACGCCAGCAACGC
GGCCTTTTTACGGTTCCTGGCCTTTTGCTGGCCTTTTGCTCACATGTTCTTTCCTGCGTTATCCCCTGAT
TCTGTGGATAACCGTATTACCGCCTTTGAGTGAGCTGATACCGCTCGCCGCAGCCGAACGACCGAGCGCA
GCGAGTCAGTGAGCGAGGAAGCGGAAGAGCGCCCAATACGCAAACCGCCTCTCCCCGCGCGTTGGCCGAT
TCATTAATGCAGCTGGCACGACAGGTTTCCCGACTGGAAAGCGGGCAGTGAGCGCAACGCAATTAATGTG
AGTTAGCTCACTCATTAGGCACCCCAGGCTTTACACTTTATGCTTCCGGCTCGTATGTTGTGTGGAATTG
TGAGCGGATAACAATTTCACACAGGAAACAGCTATGACCATGATTACGCCAAGCGCGCAATTAACCCTCA
CTAAAGGGAACAAAAGCTGGAGCTGCAAGC
Features (pLannotate 1.2.2; 32 found; start..end, strand, type, name):
      5..231     +  promoter       RSV promoter: Rous sarcoma virus enhancer/promoter
    232..412     +  LTR            5' LTR (truncated): truncated 5' long terminal repeat (LTR) from HIV-1
    459..584     +  misc_feature   HIV-1 Ψ: packaging signal of human immunodeficiency virus type 1
    568..931     +  CDS            HIV-1 gag (fragment): gag protein from human immunodeficiency virus 1; gag
   1077..1310    +  misc_feature   RRE: The Rev response element (RRE) of HIV-1 allows for Rev-dependent mRNA export from the nucleus to the cytoplasm.
   1687..1713    +  CDS            Rev (fragment): human immunodeficiency virus 1 (HIV-1) Rev protein; rev; enhances nuclear export of unspliced and incompletely spliced viral mRNAs
   1720..1743    +  promoter       SV40 promoter (fragment): SV40 early promoter
   1744..1815    +  promoter       SV40 promoter (fragment): SV40 enhancer and early promoter
   1839..1974    +  rep_origin     SV40 ori: SV40 origin of replication
   2020..2616    +  CDS            PuroR (fragment): puromycin N-acetyltransferase; pac from Streptomyces; confers resistance to puromycin
   2665..2782    +  misc_feature   cPPT/CTS: central polypurine tract and central termination sequence of HIV-1
   2847..2913    +  CDS            small t antigen (fragment): SV40 (simian virus 40) small t antigen
   2920..4098    +  promoter       EF-1α promoter: strong constitutive promoter for human elongation factor EF-1α
   4115..4759    +  CDS            ZNF778 (fragment): ZN778_HUMAN - Experimental evidence at protein level: Swiss-Prot protein existence level 1. May be involved in transcriptional regulation. From Homo sapiens (Human).
   5806..5826    +  CDS            CCR5TC (fragment): zinc-finger domain from the CCR5-224 (+) zinc-finger nuclease that recognizes the left half-site target sequence in the human CCR5 gene (Perez et al., 2008; Gross et al., 2013)
   6191..6244    +  promoter       U6 promoter (fragment): RNA polymerase III promoter for human U6 snRNA
   6286..6874    +  misc_feature   WPRE: woodchuck hepatitis virus posttranscriptional regulatory element
   6925..6944    +  misc_feature   cPPT/CTS (fragment): central polypurine tract and central termination sequence of HIV-1
   6946..7179    +  LTR            3' LTR (ΔU3): self-inactivating 3' long terminal repeat (LTR) from HIV-1
   7257..7378    +  polyA_signal   SV40 poly(A) signal: SV40 polyadenylation signal
   7418..7553    +  rep_origin     SV40 ori: SV40 origin of replication
   7574..7592    -  promoter       T7 promoter: promoter for bacteriophage T7 RNA polymerase
   7600..7755    +  CDS            lacZα (fragment): LacZα fragment of β-galactosidase; lacZ fragment
   7760..8188    +  rep_origin     f1 ori (sequence partly withheld): f1 bacteriophage origin of replication; arrow indicates direction of (+) strand synthesis
   8241..8345    +  promoter       AmpR promoter: bla
   8346..9206    +  CDS            AmpR: β-lactamase; bla; confers resistance to ampicillin, carbenicillin, and related antibiotics
   9377..9965    +  rep_origin     ori: high-copy-number ColE1/pMB1/pBR322/pUC origin of replication
  10148..10240   +  CDS            lacI (fragment): lac repressor; lacI; The lac repressor binds to the lac operator to inhibit transcription in E. coli. This inhibition can be relieved by adding lactose or isopropyl-β-D-thiogalactopyranoside (IPTG).
  10253..10274   +  protein_bind   CAP binding site: CAP binding activates transcription in the presence of cAMP. E. coli catabolite activator protein
  10289..10319   +  promoter       lac promoter: promoter for the E. coli lac operon
  10327..10343   +  protein_bind   lac operator: The lac repressor binds to the lac operator to inhibit transcription in E. coli. This inhibition can be relieved by adding lactose or isopropyl-β-D-thiogalactopyranoside (IPTG). lac repressor encoded by lacI
  10388..10406   +  promoter       T3 promoter: promoter for bacteriophage T3 RNA polymerase
