[The description below was written by a language model from this plasmid's Addgene catalogue record and pLannotate feature annotations shown in this document.]
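Description:
TFORF1579 is a lentiviral mammalian expression plasmid built on the pLX_TRC317 backbone from the Broad Institute Genetic Perturbation Platform. It carries the human zinc-finger gene ZNF778 as a synthesized open reading frame, and the full sequenced record is 10,429 nt. It belongs to a collection of transcription factor overexpression vectors in which each ORF is paired with a unique 24-bp barcode, so that individual factors can be identified in pooled screens. The feature table does not annotate the barcode, so its position cannot be given from the record. In bacteria the plasmid is maintained by a high-copy ColE1/pUC-type origin and selected with ampicillin through the β-lactamase gene. An f1 origin and remnants of a lac/lacZα cloning region are also present. The depositor notes that the plasmid may recombine.

The viral portion has a third-generation, self-inactivating layout. An RSV promoter drives a truncated HIV-1 5' LTR, followed by the Ψ packaging signal with a gag fragment and the RRE for Rev-dependent export of genomic RNA. Downstream are a cPPT/CTS, a WPRE to enhance transcript expression, and a ΔU3 3' LTR. An SV40 poly(A) signal lies outside the 3' LTR.

Within the provirus, an SV40 early promoter/origin region sits upstream of the puromycin N-acetyltransferase gene, allowing selection of transduced cells. The EF-1α promoter sits immediately upstream of ZNF778 for strong constitutive expression. Automated annotation matches only the first part of the ORF to ZNF778. The short hits labelled as a CCR5 zinc-finger domain and a U6 promoter fragment, in or just after the insert region, are probably incidental similarity rather than functional parts. The vector is used to overexpress ZNF778 in mammalian cells, for example in directed-differentiation screens.
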