Addgene plasmid #143135: TFORF1579
Purpose: Lentiviral vector for overexpressing transcription factor ORFs with unique 24-bp barcodes. Barcodes facilitate identification of transcription factors in pooled screens.
Depositing lab: Feng Zhang. Depositing organization: Broad Institute. Publication: A transcription factor atlas of directed differentiation. Joung J, Ma S, Tay T, Geiger-Schuller KR, Kirchgatterer PC, Verdine VK, Guo B, Arias-Garcia MA, Allen WE, Singh A, Kuksenko O, Abudayyeh OO, Gootenberg JS, Fu Z, Macrae RK, Buenrostro JD, Regev A, Zhang F. Cell. 2023 Jan 5;186(1):209-229.e26. doi: 10.1016/j.cell.2022.11.026. PubMed 36608654.
Backbone
  Vector backbone: pLX_TRC317
  Backbone manufacturer: Broad Institute Genetic Perturbation Platform
  Backbone size w/o insert (bp): 8264
  Vector type: Mammalian Expression, Lentiviral
  Selectable markers: Puromycin
Growth in bacteria
  Bacterial resistance: Ampicillin, 100 μg/mL
  Growth temperature: 37°C
  Growth strain: NEB Stable
  Copy number: High Copy
Gene/Insert
  Gene/Insert name: ZNF778
  Species: H. sapiens (human)
  Insert size (bp): 2165
  Entrez Gene: ZNF778 (a.k.a. FLJ31875, MGC150573)
  Promoter: EF1a
  Cloning method: Unknown
  Sequencing primers: 5′ GGGTGGAGACTGAAGTTAGGCCAG; 3′ CACATAGCGTAAAAGGAGCAACATAG
Terms and licenses: Academic/Nonprofit Terms; Industry Terms: Not Available to Industry
Depositor comments: XM_017023015,ENST00000306502 . The transcription factor ORF portion of this plasmid was synthesized by Genewiz. Please test multiple small colonies in case of plasmid recombination. To make this collection available in a timely manner, a portion of this collection was not fully sequenced by Addgene. If an Addgene verified full plasmid sequence is not available, please contact us prior to placing an order to request the full sequence.
How to cite: TFORF1579 was a gift from Feng Zhang (Addgene plasmid # 143135 ; http://n2t.net/addgene:143135 ; RRID:Addgene_143135)
