>Addgene plasmid #143135 | TFORF1579 | depositor partial sequence | sequence record 281543 | Insert
ACCGCCACCATGCTGGAAAACTACGAGAACCTGGCCTCAGTAGGACATCACCTGTTCCAACCCAGTGTGA
TCTATTGGCTGGAGCAGGAAGAGGAGTTGAGGGCAGGGCGGAGAGCAGTTCTCCAAGAATGGCGACTTAA
AACCAAAGGGCCAGCACTTCGGCAGGATAGATCTTGGTTCAGAGCATCAAATGAGACACAGACGGCAAGA
AGCCACAATGGAGGGCAGCTCTGTGACCGCACGCAGTGTGGAGAAGCTTTCAGTGAACACTCAGGCCTCA
GCACACACGTGAGAACTCAAAATACAGGAGACAGTTGTGTGTCTAATCATTATGAAAGGGACTTTTTTAT
TCCATGCCAGAAAACCTTGTTCAAAATTGGAGAGCAGTTTTCCGTGTTGGGTCAGTGTGGAAAAGCCTTC
AGCTCTACTCCAAATGTTGTTTCCCAGCAAGCATGCACTCGGGACAGATCTCTTGACTACAGCAGCTGTG
GGGAAGTGTTCCTTAATCAGTCATACCTTCAGGCACGTGCGGGAAGTCACAACGGAGAAGAAACATGGAA
ATGGAAGCCGTGTGGGAAAGCTCTAACTCACTCCATGGGCTGCGCCACACCTGTTGAAATGCATGCCGTC
AGGAATCCCCACGTATGTAGGGAATGTGGGAAGGCCTTTAGGTACACTGCCTACCTTACTGGTCGCGTGC
AAGTCCACCCTGGGGAAAAGCCCTGTGAATTGGAAGAATGTGGAAAAGCCTCCCCTGTTTCTTCCAGCCT
AACTCAACATGTAAGAATTCATGCTGCAGAGAAACCCTGTGAATGTAAAGAATGCGGAAAAGCCTTCACT
GGACTCTCAGGTCTTTCTAAACACGTCCAAACAGACCCTGGACAGAAGCCCTATGAATGTAAGGACTGTG
GGAAAGCCTGCGGTGGGTTTTATCTACTGAATGAGCATGGAAAAACTCACACGAGGGAGAAGCCCTTTGC
ATGTGTGGTTTGCGGAAAATATTTTAGAAATTCCTCATGCCTTAATAATCATGTTCGAATTCACACTGGA
ATAAAACCCTATACATGCAGCTACTGTGGGAAGGCCTTCACTGTGCGCTGTGGCCTTACTAGACACGTAC
GAACACACACGGGCGAGAAGCCATACACGTGTAAGGACTGCGGGAAAGCCTTCTGTACATCCTCGGGCCT
TACTGAGCATGTAAGGACTCACACTGGAGAGAAACCATATGAATGTAAAGATTGTGGGAAATCCTTCACT
GTTTCTTCAAGCCTGACTGAGCACGCGAGAATCCATACCGGAGAGAAACCCTACGAATGTAAGCAGTGTG
GCAAAGCCTTCACAGGGCGCTCAGGCCTCACTAAACACATGCGGACACACACCGGGGAGAAGCCCTATGA
ATGTAAGGACTGTGGGAAAGCCTACAATAGGGTTTATCTACTGAATGAGCATGTGAAAACTCACACAGAG
GAGAAGCCCTTTATATGTACGGTATGCAGGAAATCCTTCAGAAATTCCTCGTGCCTGAATAAGCACATTC
AGATTCACACTGGAATAAAACCTTATGAATGTAAGGACTGTGGGAAAACATTCACTGTTTCTTCGAGCCT
AACCGAGCACATACGAACTCACACTGGAGAGAAACCTTATGAATGTAAAGTATGCGGAAAGGCCTTCACC
ACATCCTCACACCTTATCGTGCACATAAGAACCCACACCGGTGAGAAACCCTACATATGTAAGGAGTGTG
GGAAAGCCTTTGCTTCCTCCTCACACCTTATCGAACACAGAAGGACTCACACAGGAGAGAAACCTTACAT
ATGTAACGAGTGTGGGAAAGCCTTCCGTGCCTCCTCTCACCTGCATAAACATGGAAGAATTCACACTGGG
CAGAAACCCTATAAATGTAAGGAATGTGGGAAAGCATACAATAGGTTTTATCTACTAAAAGAACATTTAA
AAACTTACACTGAAGAGCAGGTTTTTGTATGTAAGGACTGTGGAAAATCTTTTAAGAATTCCTCATGCCT
TAACCATCACACTCAAATTCACACTGATGAGAAACCTTTCTAGTAATGAACTAGTCCGTAACTTGAAAGT
ATTTCGATTTCTTGGCTTTATATATCTTGTGGAAAGGACGATCTTGGTCCTACGCAATTGTACCT
