>Addgene plasmid #143135 | TFORF1579 | depositor partial sequence | sequence record 281544 | Barcode
TCTTGGTCCTACGCAATTGTACCT
